Addgene plasmid #166600: pAAV-TRE-DIO-ChR2-TdTomato
Purpose: Encodes Cre-dependent ChR2-TdTomato under control of the TRE
Depositing lab: Martin Myers. Depositing organization: University of Michigan. Publication: tTARGIT AAVs mediate the sensitive and flexible manipulation of intersectional neuronal populations in mice. Sabatini PV, Wang J, Rupp AC, Affinati AH, Flak JN, Li C, Olson DP, Myers MG Jr. Elife. 2021 Mar 11;10. pii: 66835. doi: 10.7554/eLife.66835. PubMed 33704065.
Backbone
  Vector backbone: AAV
  Vector type: AAV
Growth in bacteria
  Bacterial resistance: Ampicillin, 100 μg/mL
  Growth temperature: 37°C
  Growth strain: NEB Stable
  Copy number: High Copy
Gene/Insert
  Gene/Insert name: ChR2-TdTomato
  Species: Synthetic
  Mutation: H134R
  Promoter: tetracycline response element
  Cloning method: Restriction Enzyme; 5′ cloning site Unknown (unknown if destroyed)
Terms and licenses: Academic/Nonprofit Terms; Industry Terms: Not Available to Industry
How to cite: pAAV-TRE-DIO-ChR2-TdTomato was a gift from Martin Myers (Addgene plasmid # 166600 ; http://n2t.net/addgene:166600 ; RRID:Addgene_166600)
