[The description below was written by a language model from this plasmid's Addgene catalogue record and the feature table of its GenBank file.]
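Description:
pAAV-TRE-DIO-ChR2-TdTomato is a 6,288 bp AAV transfer plasmid for packaging a recombinant adeno-associated virus genome, designed for expression that depends on both a tetracycline-controlled transactivator and Cre recombinase. It is maintained in E. coli through a high-copy ColE1/pUC-type origin with ampicillin selection (AmpR, beta-lactamase), and it also carries an f1 phage origin. The catalogued growth strain is a recombination-deficient one, in keeping with the repeat-rich AAV2 inverted terminal repeats that flank the expression cassette and define the DNA that is replicated and packaged into virions.

Between the ITRs, a tetracycline response element containing seven tetO copies is fused to a minimal CMV promoter, so transcription is weak unless a tTA-type transactivator is supplied. Downstream lies a DIO (double-inverted open reading frame) cassette. Pairs of loxP and lox2272 sites in opposing orientation bracket the coding sequence, which sits on the complementary strand relative to the promoter. Cre inverts the cassette and then excises one site of each pair, locking the payload in the sense orientation. The payload is the H134R mutant of channelrhodopsin-2, a blue-light-gated cation channel, fused to a red fluorescent protein. A WPRE and a bovine growth hormone polyadenylation signal follow to enhance transcript stability and processing.

The name and catalogue entry call the reporter TdTomato, but the feature table annotates a single 711 bp coding region labelled mCherry. The record does not resolve this discrepancy. According to the associated publication title, the construct belongs to an AAV system for intersectional manipulation of neuronal populations in mice, here allowing optogenetic activation of cells that have both Cre and the transactivator.
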