LOCUS       Exported 6288 bp ds-DNA circular SYN 12-MAY-2021
DEFINITION  Encodes Cre-dependent ChR2-TdTomato under control of the TRE.
ACCESSION   .
VERSION     .
KEYWORDS    pAAV-TRE-DIO-ChR2-TdTomato
SOURCE      synthetic DNA construct
  ORGANISM  synthetic DNA construct
REFERENCE   1 (bases 1 to 6288)
  AUTHORS   Sabatini PV, Wang J, Rupp AC, Affinati AH, Flak JN, Li C, Olson DP,
            Myers MG Jr
  TITLE     tTARGIT AAVs mediate the sensitive and flexible manipulation of
            intersectional neuronal populations in mice.
  JOURNAL   Elife. 2021 Mar 11;10. pii: 66835. doi: 10.7554/eLife.66835.
  PUBMED    33704065
REFERENCE   2 (bases 1 to 6288)
  AUTHORS   .
  TITLE     Direct Submission
  JOURNAL   Exported May 12, 2021 from SnapGene Server 1.1.58
            http://www.snapgene.com
FEATURES             Location/Qualifiers
     source          1..6288
                     /organism="synthetic DNA construct"
                     /mol_type="other DNA"
     rep_origin      complement(1..456)
                     /direction=LEFT
                     /label=f1 ori
                     /note="f1 bacteriophage origin of replication; arrow
                     indicates direction of (+) strand synthesis"
     primer_bind     complement(138..159)
                     /label=F1ori-F
                     /note="F1 origin, forward primer"
     primer_bind     350..369
                     /label=F1ori-R
                     /note="F1 origin, reverse primer"
     repeat_region   531..671
                     /label=AAV2 ITR
                     /note="inverted terminal repeat of adeno-associated virus
                     serotype 2"
     repeat_region   542..671
                     /label=AAV2 ITR
     protein_bind    828..1098
                     /label=tetracycline response element
                     /bound_moiety="tetracycline repressor TetR"
                     /note="contains seven copies of the tetracycline operator
                     tetO"
     promoter        1131..1169
                     /label=minimal CMV promoter
                     /note="human cytomegalovirus (CMV) immediate early
                     promoter"
     protein_bind    1304..1337
                     /label=loxP
                     /bound_moiety="Cre recombinase"
                     /note="Cre-mediated recombination occurs in the 8-bp core
                     sequence (GCATACAT)."
     protein_bind    1348..1381
                     /label=lox2272
                     /bound_moiety="Cre recombinase"
                     /note="Cre-mediated recombination occurs in the 8-bp core
                     sequence (GGATACTT). lox2272 sites are compatible with each
                     other, but incompatible with loxP or loxN sites (Lee and
                     Saito, 1988)."
     CDS             complement(1437..2147)
                     /codon_start=1
                     /product="monomeric derivative of DsRed fluorescent protein
                     (Shaner et al., 2004)"
                     /label=mCherry
                     /note="mammalian codon-optimized"
                     /translation="MVSKGEEDNMAIIKEFMRFKVHMEGSVNGHEFEIEGEGEGRPYEG
                     TQTAKLKVTKGGPLPFAWDILSPQFMYGSKAYVKHPADIPDYLKLSFPEGFKWERVMNF
                     EDGGVVTVTQDSSLQDGEFIYKVKLRGTNFPSDGPVMQKKTMGWEASSERMYPEDGALK
                     GEIKQRLKLKDGGHYDAEVKTTYKAKKPVQLPGAYNVNIKLDITSHNEDYTIVEQYERA
                     EGRHSTGGMDELYK"
     primer_bind     complement(1517..1540)
                     /label=DsRed1-C
                     /note="DsRed1, forward primer"
     primer_bind     complement(1715..1734)
                     /label=mCherry-F
                     /note="mCherry, forward primer"
     primer_bind     1984..2002
                     /label=mCherry-R
                     /note="mCherry, reverse primer"
     regulatory      2144..2153
                     /regulatory_class="other"
                     /note="vertebrate consensus sequence for strong initiation
                     of translation (Kozak, 1987)"
     CDS             complement(2163..3089)
                     /codon_start=1
                     /product="H134R mutant of an N-terminal fragment of
                     channelrhodopsin-2 from the alga Chlamydomonas reinhardtii
                     (Nagel et al., 2005)"
                     /label=ChR2(H134R)
                     /note="blue light-activated cation channel"
                     /translation="MDYGGALSAVGRELLFVTNPVVVNGSVLVPEDQCYCAGWIESRGT
                     NGAQTASNVLQWLAAGFSILLLMFYAYQTWKSTCGWEEIYVCAIEMVKVILEFFFEFKN
                     PSMLYLATGHRVQWLRYAEWLLTCPVILIRLSNLTGLSNDYSRRTMGLLVSDIGTIVWG
                     ATSAMATGYVKVIFFCLGLCYGANTFFHAAKAYIEGYHTVPKGRCRQVVTGMAWLFFVS
                     WGMFPILFILGPEGFGVLSVYGSTVGHTIIDLMSKNCWGLLGHYLRVLIHEHILIHGDI
                     RKTTKLNIGGTEIEVETLVEDEAEAGAV"
     regulatory      3086..3095
                     /regulatory_class="other"
                     /note="vertebrate consensus sequence for strong initiation
                     of translation (Kozak, 1987)"
     protein_bind    complement(3132..3165)
                     /label=loxP
                     /bound_moiety="Cre recombinase"
                     /note="Cre-mediated recombination occurs in the 8-bp core
                     sequence (GCATACAT)."
     protein_bind    complement(3176..3209)
                     /label=lox2272
                     /bound_moiety="Cre recombinase"
                     /note="Cre-mediated recombination occurs in the 8-bp core
                     sequence (GGATACTT). lox2272 sites are compatible with each
                     other, but incompatible with loxP or loxN sites (Lee and
                     Saito, 1988)."
     misc_feature    3233..3821
                     /label=WPRE
                     /note="woodchuck hepatitis virus posttranscriptional
                     regulatory element"
     primer_bind     complement(3286..3306)
                     /label=WPRE-R
                     /note="WPRE, reverse primer"
     CDS             complement(3704..3715)
                     /codon_start=1
                     /product="Factor Xa recognition and cleavage site"
                     /label=Factor Xa site
                     /translation="IEGR"
     primer_bind     complement(3856..3873)
                     /label=BGH-rev
                     /note="Bovine growth hormone terminator, reverse primer.
                     Also called BGH reverse"
     polyA_signal    3862..4069
                     /label=bGH poly(A) signal
                     /note="bovine growth hormone polyadenylation signal"
     repeat_region   4092..4221
                     /label=AAV2 ITR (alternate)
                     /note="Functional equivalent of wild-type AAV2 ITR"
     rep_origin      complement(4283..4871)
                     /direction=LEFT
                     /label=ori
                     /note="high-copy-number ColE1/pMB1/pBR322/pUC origin of
                     replication"
     primer_bind     complement(4363..4382)
                     /label=pBR322ori-F
                     /note="pBR322 origin, forward primer"
     CDS             complement(5042..5902)
                     /codon_start=1
                     /gene="bla"
                     /product="beta-lactamase"
                     /label=AmpR
                     /note="confers resistance to ampicillin, carbenicillin, and
                     related antibiotics"
                     /translation="MSIQHFRVALIPFFAAFCLPVFAHPETLVKVKDAEDQLGARVGYI
                     ELDLNSGKILESFRPEERFPMMSTFKVLLCGAVLSRIDAGQEQLGRRIHYSQNDLVEYS
                     PVTEKHLTDGMTVRELCSAAITMSDNTAANLLLTTIGGPKELTAFLHNMGDHVTRLDRW
                     EPELNEAIPNDERDTTMPVAMATTLRKLLTGELLTLASRQQLIDWMEADKVAGPLLRSA
                     LPAGWFIADKSGAGERGSRGIIAALGPDGKPSRIVVIYTTGSQATMDERNRQIAEIGAS
                     LIKHW"
     primer_bind     5665..5684
                     /label=Amp-R
                     /note="Ampicillin resistance gene, reverse primer"
     promoter        complement(5903..6007)
                     /gene="bla"
                     /label=AmpR promoter
     primer_bind     6075..6093
                     /label=pBRforEco
                     /note="pBR322 vectors, upsteam of EcoRI site, forward
                     primer"
     primer_bind     complement(6131..6153)
                     /label=pGEX 3'
                     /note="pGEX vectors, reverse primer"
     primer_bind     6253..6272
                     /label=pRS-marker
                     /note="pRS vectors, use to sequence yeast selectable
                     marker"
ORIGIN
        1 aaattgtaaa cgttaatatt ttgttaaaat tcgcgttaaa tttttgttaa atcagctcat
       61 tttttaacca atagaccgaa atcggcaaaa tcccttataa atcaaaagaa tagcccgaga
      121 tagagttgag tgttgttcca gtttggaaca agagtccact attaaagaac gtggactcca
      181 acgtcaaagg nnnnnnnnnn nnnnnnnnnn nnnnnnnnnn nnnnnnnnnn nnnnnnnnnn
      241 nnnnnnnnnn nnnnnnnnnn nnnnnnnnnn nnnnnnnnnn nnnnnnnnnn nnnnnnnnnn
      301 nnnnnnnnnn nnnnnnnnnn nnnnnnnnnn ngnnnnnnnn nnnnnnnnnn nnnnnnnnnn
      361 nnnnnnnnnn nnnnnnnnan nnnnnnnnnn nnnnnnnnnn nnnnnnnnnn nnnnnnnnnn
      421 nnnnnnnnnn nnnnnnnnnn nnnnnnnnnn nnnnnnnnnn nnnnnnnnnn nnnntatgcg
      481 gtgtgaaata ccgcacagat gcgtaaggag aaaataccgc atcaggcgcc cctgcaggca
      541 gctgcgcgct cgctcgctca ctgaggccgc ccgggcaaag cccgggcgtc gggcgacctt
      601 tggtcgcccg gcctcagtga gcgagcgagc gcgcagagag ggagtggcca actccatcac
      661 taggggttcc tgcggccgca cgcgaaacaa ttctgcagga attcggggcc gcggaggctg
      721 gatcggtccc ggtgtcttct atggaggtca aaacagcgtg gatggcgtct ccaggcgatc
      781 tgacggttca ctaaacgagc tctgcttata taggtcgagt ttaccactcc ctatcagtga
      841 tagagaaaag tgaaagtcga gtttaccact ccctatcagt gatagagaaa agtgaaagtc
      901 gagtttacca ctccctatca gtgatagaga aaagtgaaag tcgagtttac cactccctat
      961 cagtgataga gaaaagtgaa agtcgagttt accactccct atcagtgata gagaaaagtg
     1021 aaagtcgagt ttaccactcc ctatcagtga tagagaaaag tgaaagtcga gtttaccact
     1081 ccctatcagt gatagagaaa agtgaaagtc gagctcggta cccgggtcga ggtaggcgtg
     1141 tacggtggga ggcctatata agcagagctc gtttagtgaa ccgtcagatc gcctggagac
     1201 gccatccacg ctgttttgac ctccatagaa gacaccggga ccgatccagc ctccgcggcc
     1261 ccgaattcga gctcggtacc cggggatcct ctagtcgacg tcgataactt cgtatagcat
     1321 acattatacg aagttatccg aatcgcaata acttcgtata ggatacttta tacgaagtta
     1381 tttggcgcgc caaatttaaa taacgcaacg taccttcgag ggggcccaag gaattcttac
     1441 ttgtacagct cgtccatgcc gccggtggag tggcggccct cggcgcgctc gtactgttcc
     1501 acgatggtgt agtcctcgtt gtgggaggtg atgtccagct tgatgttgac gttgtaggcg
     1561 ccgggcagct gcacgggctt cttggccttg taggtggtct tgacctcggc gtcgtagtgg
     1621 ccgccgtcct tcagcttcag cctctgcttg atctcgccct tcagggcgcc gtcctcgggg
     1681 tacatccgct cggaggaggc ctcccagccc atggtcttct tctgcattac ggggccgtcg
     1741 gaggggaagt tggtgccgcg cagcttcacc ttgtagatga actcgccgtc ctgcagggag
     1801 gagtcctggg tcacggtcac cacgccgccg tcctcgaagt tcatcacgcg ctcccacttg
     1861 aagccctcgg ggaaggacag cttcaagtag tcggggatgt cggcggggtg cttcacgtag
     1921 gccttggagc cgtacatgaa ctgaggggac aggatgtccc aggcgaaggg cagggggccg
     1981 cccttggtca ccttcagctt ggcggtctgg gtgccctcgt aggggcggcc ctcgccctcg
     2041 ccctcgatct cgaactcgtg gccgttcacg gagccctcca tgtgcacctt gaagcgcatg
     2101 aactccttga tgatggccat gttgtcctcc tcgcccttgc tcaccatggt ggcgaccggt
     2161 gccacggctc cggcctcggc ttcgtcttcg acgagagtct cgacctcgat ctccgttccg
     2221 ccgatgttca gtttggtggt tttgcggata tctccgtgaa tcaatatgtg ctcgtggatc
     2281 aggacgcgca ggtagtgtcc caacaacccc caacaatttt tactcatcag atcaataatc
     2341 gtgtgaccta cggtggagcc atagacgctc aggacgccaa aaccttcggg ccccaaaatg
     2401 aagagaattg ggaacatacc ccagctcacg aaaaacagcc atgccatgcc ggtcacgacc
     2461 tggcggcacc gaccctttgg cacagtatga taaccctcga tatatgcttt ggcggcgtga
     2521 aaaaatgtgt tcgcgccata gcacaatcca agacaaaaga agatgacttt aacatagccg
     2581 gttgccatgg cgctggtagc cccccacacg atagtcccga tgtctgagac aaggagtccc
     2641 atggttctcc tgctgtagtc gttgctcagg ccggtgaggt tgctcaggcg gataaggatg
     2701 acaggacaag tgagcagcca ctctgcatag cgcagccact gcacccggtg tcctgtggca
     2761 aggtagagca tagagggatt cttaaactca aaaaagaact cgagaatcac cttaaccatt
     2821 tcaatggcgc acacatagat ctcctcccag ccgcatgtag atttccaggt ttggtaggca
     2881 tagaacatca gcagcaaaat gctgaatcct gctgcaagcc actgcaggac atttgacgcg
     2941 gtctgagcgc cgttcgtgcc gcgagattca atccatccgg cacagtaaca ttgatcctca
     3001 gggaccagga cggacccgtt caccaccaca ggattagtaa cgaacaaaag ttcgcgtccg
     3061 acggcagaca aagcgccgcc atagtccatg gtggccgcta gctagttggc gcgccaacct
     3121 ggccggcctt gataacttcg tataatgtat gctatacgaa gttatccgaa tcgcaataac
     3181 ttcgtataaa gtatcctata cgaagttatc gaagatcatc aagcttatcg ataatcaacc
     3241 tctggattac aaaatttgtg aaagattgac tggtattctt aactatgttg ctccttttac
     3301 gctatgtgga tacgctgctt taatgccttt gtatcatgct attgcttccc gtatggcttt
     3361 cattttctcc tccttgtata aatcctggtt gctgtctctt tatgaggagt tgtggcccgt
     3421 tgtcaggcaa cgtggcgtgg tgtgcactgt gtttgctgac gcaaccccca ctggttgggg
     3481 cattgccacc acctgtcagc tcctttccgg gactttcgct ttccccctcc ctattgccac
     3541 ggcggaactc atcgccgcct gccttgcccg ctgctggaca ggggctcggc tgttgggcac
     3601 tgacaattcc gtggtgttgt cggggaaatc atcgtccttt ccttggctgc tcgcctatgt
     3661 tgccacctgg attctgcgcg ggacgtcctt ctgctacgtc ccttcggccc tcaatccagc
     3721 ggaccttcct tcccgcggcc tgctgccggc tctgcggcct cttccgcgtc ttcgccttcg
     3781 ccctcagacg agtcggatct ccctttgggc cgcctccccg catcgatacc gagcgctgct
     3841 cgagagatcg atctgcctcg actgtgcctt ctagttgcca gccatctgtt gtttgcccct
     3901 cccccgtgcc ttccttgacc ctggaaggtg ccactcccac tgtcctttcc taataaaatg
     3961 aggaaattgc atcgcattgt ctgagtaggt gtcattctat tctggggggt ggggtggggc
     4021 aggacagcaa gggggaggat tgggaagaca atagcaggca tgctggggac acgtgcggac
     4081 cgagcggccg caggaacccc tagtgatgga gttggccact ccctctctgc gcgctcgctc
     4141 gctcactgag gccgggcgac caaaggtcgc ccgacgcccg ggcggcctca gtgagcgagc
     4201 gagcgcgcag ctgcctgcag gacatgtgag caaaaggcca gcaaaaggcc aggaaccgta
     4261 aaaaggccgc gttgctggcg tttttccata ggctccgccc ccctgacgag catcacaaaa
     4321 atcgacgctc aagtcagagg tggcgaaacc cgacaggact ataaagatac caggcgtttc
     4381 cccctggaag ctccctcgtg cgctctcctg ttccgaccct gccgcttacc ggatacctgt
     4441 ccgcctttct cccttcggga agcgtggcgc tttctcatag ctcacgctgt aggtatctca
     4501 gttcggtgta ggtcgttcgc tccaagctgg gctgtgtgca cgaacccccc gttcagcccg
     4561 accgctgcgc cttatccggt aactatcgtc ttgagtccaa cccggtaaga cacgacttat
     4621 cgccactggc agcagccact ggtaacagga ttagcagagc gaggtatgta ggcggtgcta
     4681 cagagttctt gaagtggtgg cctaactacg gctacactag aagaacagta tttggtatct
     4741 gcgctctgct gaagccagtt accttcggaa aaagagttgg tagctcttga tccggcaaac
     4801 aaaccaccgc tggtagcggt ggtttttttg tttgcaagca gcagattacg cgcagaaaaa
     4861 aaggatctca agaagatcct ttgatctttt ctacggggtc tgacgctcag tggaacgaaa
     4921 actcacgtta agggattttg gtcatgagat tatcaaaaag gatcttcacc tagatccttt
     4981 taaattaaaa atgaagtttt aaatcaatct aaagtatata tgagtaaact tggtctgaca
     5041 gttaccaatg cttaatcagt gaggcaccta tctcagcgat ctgtctattt cgttcatcca
     5101 tagttgcctg actccccgtc gtgtagataa ctacgatacg ggagggctta ccatctggcc
     5161 ccagtgctgc aatgataccg cgagacccac gctcaccggc tccagattta tcagcaataa
     5221 accagccagc cggaagggcc gagcgcagaa gtggtcctgc aactttatcc gcctccatcc
     5281 agtctattaa ttgttgccgg gaagctagag taagtagttc gccagttaat agtttgcgca
     5341 acgttgttgc cattgctaca ggcatcgtgg tgtcacgctc gtcgtttggt atggcttcat
     5401 tcagctccgg ttcccaacga tcaaggcgag ttacatgatc ccccatgttg tgcaaaaaag
     5461 cggttagctc cttcggtcct ccgatcgttg tcagaagtaa gttggccgca gtgttatcac
     5521 tcatggttat ggcagcactg cataattctc ttactgtcat gccatccgta agatgctttt
     5581 ctgtgactgg tgagtactca accaagtcat tctgagaata gtgtatgcgg cgaccgagtt
     5641 gctcttgccc ggcgtcaata cgggataata ccgcgccaca tagcagaact ttaaaagtgc
     5701 tcatcattgg aaaacgttct tcggggcgaa aactctcaag gatcttaccg ctgttgagat
     5761 ccagttcgat gtaacccact cgtgcaccca actgatcttc agcatctttt actttcacca
     5821 gcgtttctgg gtgagcaaaa acaggaaggc aaaatgccgc aaaaaaggga ataagggcga
     5881 cacggaaatg ttgaatactc atactcttcc tttttcaata ttattgaagc atttatcagg
     5941 gttattgtct catgagcgga tacatatttg aatgtattta gaaaaataaa caaatagggg
     6001 ttccgcgcac atttccccga aaagtgccac ctgacgtcta agaaaccatt attatcatga
     6061 cattaaccta taaaaatagg cgtatcacga ggccctttcg tctcgcgcgt ttcggtgatg
     6121 acggtgaaaa cctctgacac atgcagctcc cggagacggt cacagcttgt ctgtaagcgg
     6181 atgccgggag cagacaagcc cgtcagggcg cgtcagcggg tgttggcggg tgtcggggct
     6241 ggcttaacta tgcggcatca gagcagattg tactgagagt gcaccata
//
